>Addgene plasmid #185555 | pLV-GG-hUbC-EBPF2-gRNA-MFAP2 | addgene full sequence | sequence record 366971 | Addgene NGS Result
GTCGACGGATCGGGAGATCTCCCGATCCCCTATGGTGCACTCTCAGTACAATCTGCTCTGATGCCGCATA
GTTAAGCCAGTATCTGCTCCCTGCTTGTGTGTTGGAGGTCGCTGAGTAGTGCGCGAGCAAAATTTAAGCT
ACAACAAGGCAAGGCTTGACCGACAATTGCATGAAGAATCTGCTTAGGGTTAGGCGTTTTGCGCTGCTTC
GCGATGTACGGGCCAGATATACGCGTTGACATTGATTATTGACTAGTTATTAATAGTAATCAATTACGGG
GTCATTAGTTCATAGCCCATATATGGAGTTCCGCGTTACATAACTTACGGTAAATGGCCCGCCTGGCTGA
CCGCCCAACGACCCCCGCCCATTGACGTCAATAATGACGTATGTTCCCATAGTAACGCCAATAGGGACTT
TCCATTGACGTCAATGGGTGGAGTATTTACGGTAAACTGCCCACTTGGCAGTACATCAAGTGTATCATAT
GCCAAGTACGCCCCCTATTGACGTCAATGACGGTAAATGGCCCGCCTGGCATTATGCCCAGTACATGACC
TTATGGGACTTTCCTACTTGGCAGTACATCTACGTATTAGTCATCGCTATTACCATGGTGATGCGGTTTT
GGCAGTACATCAATGGGCGTGGATAGCGGTTTGACTCACGGGGATTTCCAAGTCTCCACCCCATTGACGT
CAATGGGAGTTTGTTTTGGCACCAAAATCAACGGGACTTTCCAAAATGTCGTAACAACTCCGCCCCATTG
ACGCAAATGGGCGGTAGGCGTGTACGGTGGGAGGTCTATATAAGCAGCGCGTTTTGCCTGTACTGGGTCT
CTCTGGTTAGACCAGATCTGAGCCTGGGAGCTCTCTGGCTAACTAGGGAACCCACTGCTTAAGCCTCAAT
AAAGCTTGCCTTGAGTGCTTCAAGTAGTGTGTGCCCGTCTGTTGTGTGACTCTGGTAACTAGAGATCCCT
CAGACCCTTTTAGTCAGTGTGGAAAATCTCTAGCAGTGGCGCCCGAACAGGGACTTGAAAGCGAAAGGGA
AACCAGAGGAGCTCTCTCGACGCAGGACTCGGCTTGCTGAAGCGCGCACGGCAAGAGGCGAGGGGCGGCG
ACTGGTGAGTACGCCAAAAATTTTGACTAGCGGAGGCTAGAAGGAGAGAGATGGGTGCGAGAGCGTCAGT
ATTAAGCGGGGGAGAATTAGATCGCGATGGGAAAAAATTCGGTTAAGGCCAGGGGGAAAGAAAAAATATA
AATTAAAACATATAGTATGGGCAAGCAGGGAGCTAGAACGATTCGCAGTTAATCCTGGCCTGTTAGAAAC
ATCAGAAGGCTGTAGACAAATACTGGGACAGCTACAACCATCCCTTCAGACAGGATCAGAAGAACTTAGA
TCATTATATAATACAGTAGCAACCCTCTATTGTGTGCATCAAAGGATAGAGATAAAAGACACCAAGGAAG
CTTTAGACAAGATAGAGGAAGAGCAAAACAAAAGTAAGACCACCGCACAGCAAGCGGCCGCTGATCTTCA
GACCTGGAGGAGGAGATATGAGGGACAATTGGAGAAGTGAATTATATAAATATAAAGTAGTAAAAATTGA
ACCATTAGGAGTAGCACCCACCAAGGCAAAGAGAAGAGTGGTGCAGAGAGAAAAAAGAGCAGTGGGAATA
GGAGCTTTGTTCCTTGGGTTCTTGGGAGCAGCAGGAAGCACTATGGGCGCAGCGTCAATGACGCTGACGG
TACAGGCCAGACAATTATTGTCTGGTATAGTGCAGCAGCAGAACAATTTGCTGAGGGCTATTGAGGCGCA
ACAGCATCTGTTGCAACTCACAGTCTGGGGCATCAAGCAGCTCCAGGCAAGAATCCTGGCTGTGGAAAGA
TACCTAAAGGATCAACAGCTCCTGGGGATTTGGGGTTGCTCTGGAAAACTCATTTGCACCACTGCTGTGC
CTTGGAATGCTAGTTGGAGTAATAAATCTCTGGAACAGATTTGGAATCACACGACCTGGATGGAGTGGGA
CAGAGAAATTAACAATTACACAAGCTTAATACACTCCTTAATTGAAGAATCGCAAAACCAGCAAGAAAAG
AATGAACAAGAATTATTGGAATTAGATAAATGGGCAAGTTTGTGGAATTGGTTTAACATAACAAATTGGC
TGTGGTATATAAAATTATTCATAATGATAGTAGGAGGCTTGGTAGGTTTAAGAATAGTTTTTGCTGTACT
TTCTATAGTGAATAGAGTTAGGCAGGGATATTCACCATTATCGTTTCAGACCCACCTCCCAACCCCGAGG
GGACCCGACAGGCCCGAAGGAATAGAAGAAGAAGGTGGAGAGAGAGACAGAGACAGATCCATTCGATTAG
TGAACGGATCGGCACTGCGTGCGCCAATTCTGCAGACAAATGGCAGTATTCATCCACAATTTTAAAAGAA
AAGGGGGGATTGGGGGGTACAGTGCAGGGGAAAGAATAGTAGACATAATAGCAACAGACATACAAACTAA
AGAATTACAAAAACAAATTACAAAAATTCAAAATTTTCGGGTTTATTACAGGGACAGCAGAGATCCAGTT
TGGTTAATTAAATAACTTCGTATAGCATACATTATACGAAGTTATGATAGATCCGACGCCGCCATCTCTA
GGCCCGCGCCGGCCCCCTCGCACAGACTTGTGGGAGAAGCTCGGCTACTCCCCTGCCCCGGTTAATTTGC
ATATAATATTTCCTAGTAACTATAGAGGCTTAATGTGCGATAAAAGACAGATAATCTGTTCTTTTTAATA
CTAGCTACATTTTACATGATAGGCTTGGATTTCTATAAGAGATACAAATACTAAATTATTATTTTAAAAA
ACAGCACAAAAGGAAACTCACCCTAACTGTAAAGTAATTGTGTGTTTTGAGACTATAAATATCCCTTGGA
GAAAAGCCTTGTTTGACTTACCAGGCAGGAATAGCGTTTTAGAGCTAGAAATAGCAAGTTAAAATAAGGC
TAGTCCGTTATCAACTTGAAAAAGTGGCACCGAGTCGGTGCTTTTTTTGTACGCTCAGCGGAGAAAAAAA
GCACCGACTCGGTGCCACTTTTTCAAGTTGATAACGGACTAGCCTTATTTTAACTTGCTATTTCTAGCTC
TAAAACACATAAGAGGAGCTACCCCCCGGTGTTTCGTCCTTTCCACAAGATATATAAAGCCAAGAAATCG
AAATACTTTCAAGTTACGGTAAGCATATGATAGTCCATTTTAAAACATAATTTTAAAACTGCAAACTACC
CAAGAAATTATTACTTTCTACGTCACGTATTTTGTACTAATATCTTTGTGTTTACAGTCAAATTAATTCC
AATTATCTCTCTAACAGCCTTGTATCGTATATGCAAATATGAAGGAATCATGGGAAATAGGCCCTCTTCC
TGCCCGACCTTGGATCGATCCGCCTGAACGCTGACGTCATCAACCCGCTCCAAGGAATCGCGGGCCCAGT
GTCACTAGGCGGGAACACCCAGCGCGCGTGCGCCCTGGCAGGAAGATGGCTGTGAGGGACAGGGGAGTGG
CGCCCTGCAATATTTGCATGTCGCTATGTGTTCTGGGAAATCACCATAAACGTGAAATGTCTTTGGATTT
GGGAATCTTATAAGTTCTGTATGAGACCACTCTTTCCCATTGTCACGACTTATGACCAGGTTTTAGAGCT
AGAAATAGCAAGTTAAAATAAGGCTAGTCCGTTATCAACTTGAAAAAGTGGCACCGAGTCGGTGCTTTTT
TTGGTCATCAGTCCGAGAAAAAAAGCACCGACTCGGTGCCACTTTTTCAAGTTGATAACGGACTAGCCTT
ATTTTAACTTGCTATTTCTAGCTCTAAAACCTACTAACCCTACTCCTCAGCGAGGTACCCAAGCGGCGCA
CAAGCTATATAAACCTGAAGGAAGTCTCAACTTTACACTTAGGTCAAGTTGCTTATCGTACTAGAGCTTC
AGCAGGAAATTTAACTAAAATCTAATTTAACCAGCATAGCAAATATCATTTATTCCCAAAATGCTAAAGT
TTGAGATAAACGGACTTGATTTCCGGCTGTTTTGACACTATCCAGAATGCCTTGCAGATGGGTGGGGCAT
GCTAAATACTGCAGACAATTAATTAACCCGTGTCGGCTCCAGATCTGGCCTCCGCGCCGGGTTTTGGCGC
CTCCCGCGGGCGCCCCCCTCCTCACGGCGAGCGCTGCCACGTCAGACGAAGGGCGCAGCGAGCGTCCTGA
TCCTTCCGCCCGGACGCTCAGGACAGCGGCCCGCTGCTCATAAGACTCGGCCTTAGAACCCCAGTATCAG
CAGAAGGACATTTTAGGACGGGACTTGGGTGACTCTAGGGCACTGGTTTTCTTTCCAGAGAGCGGAACAG
GCGAGGAAAAGTAGTCCCTTCTCGGCGATTCTGCGGAGGGATCTCCGTGGGGCGGTGAACGCCGATGATT
ATATAAGGACGCGCCGGGTGTGGCACAGCTAGTTCCGTCGCAGCCGGGATTTGGGTCGCGGTTCTTGTTT
GTGGATCGCTGTGATCGTCACTTGGTGAGTAGCGGGCTGCTGGGCTGGCCGGGGCTTTCGTGGCCGCCGG
GCCGCTCGGTGGGACGGAAGCGTGTGGAGAGACCGCCAAGGGCTGTAGTCTGGGTCCGCGAGCAAGGTTG
CCCTGAACTGGGGGTTGGGGGGAGCGCAGCAAAATGGCGGCTGTTCCCGAGTCTTGAATGGAAGACGCTT
GTGAGGCGGGCTGTGAGGTCGTTGAAACAAGGTGGGGGGCATGGTGGGCGGCAAGAACCCAAGGTCTTGA
GGCCTTCGCTAATGCGGGAAAGCTCTTATTCGGGTGAGATGGGCTGGGGCACCATCTGGGGACCCTGACG
TGAAGTTTGTCACTGACTGGAGAACTCGGTTTGTCGTCTGTTGCGGGGGCGGCAGTTATGGCGGTGCCGT
TGGGCAGTGCACCCGTACCTTTGGGAGCGCGCGCCCTCGTCGTGTCGTGACGTCACCCGTTCTGTTGGCT
TATAATGCAGGGTGGGGCCACCTGCCGGTAGGTGTGCGGTAGGCTTTTCTCCGTCGCAGGACGCAGGGTT
CGGGCCTAGGGTAGGCTCTCCTGAATCGACAGGCGCCGGACCTCTGGTGAGGGGAGGGATAAGTGAGGCG
TCAGTTTCTTTGGTCGGTTTTATGTACCTATCTTCTTAAGTAGCTGAAGCTCCGGTTTTGAACTATGCGC
TCGGGGTTGGCGAGTGTGTTTTGTGAAGTTTTTTAGGCACCTTTTGAAATGTAATCATTTGGGTCAATAT
GTAATTTTCAGTGTTAGACTAGTAAATTGTCCGCTAAATTCTGGCCGTTTTTGGCTTTTTTGTTAGACGA
AGCTTGGGCTGCAGGTCGACTCTAGAGGATCCCCGGGTACCGGTGCCACCATGGTGAGCAAGGGCGAGGA
GCTGTTCACCGGGGTGGTGCCCATCCTGGTCGAGCTGGACGGCGACGTAAACGGCCACAAGTTCAGCGTG
AGGGGCGAGGGCGAGGGCGATGCCACCAACGGCAAGCTGACCCTGAAGTTCATCTGCACCACCGGCAAGC
TGCCCGTGCCCTGGCCCACCCTCGTGACCACCCTGAGCCACGGCGTGCAGTGCTTCGCCCGCTACCCCGA
CCACATGAAGCAGCACGACTTCTTCAAGTCCGCCATGCCCGAAGGCTACGTCCAGGAGCGCACCATCTTC
TTCAAGGACGACGGCACCTACAAGACCCGCGCCGAGGTGAAGTTCGAGGGCGACACCCTGGTGAACCGCA
TCGAGCTGAAGGGCGTCGACTTCAAGGAGGACGGCAACATCCTGGGGCACAAGCTGGAGTACAACTTCAA
CAGCCACAACATCTATATCATGGCCGTCAAGCAGAAGAACGGCATCAAGGTGAACTTCAAGATCCGCCAC
AACGTGGAGGACGGCAGCGTGCAGCTCGCCGACCACTACCAGCAGAACACCCCCATCGGCGACGGCCCCG
TGCTGCTGCCCGACAGCCACTACCTGAGCACCCAGTCCGTGCTGAGCAAAGACCCCAACGAGAAGCGCGA
TCACATGGTCCTGCTGGAGTTCCGCACCGCCGCCGGGATCACTCTCGGCATGGACGAGCTGTACAAGTAA
GAATTCGATATCAAGCTTATCGATAATCAACCTCTGGATTACAAAATTTGTGAAAGATTGACTGGTATTC
TTAACTATGTTGCTCCTTTTACGCTATGTGGATACGCTGCTTTAATGCCTTTGTATCATGCTATTGCTTC
CCGTATGGCTTTCATTTTCTCCTCCTTGTATAAATCCTGGTTGCTGTCTCTTTATGAGGAGTTGTGGCCC
GTTGTCAGGCAACGTGGCGTGGTGTGCACTGTGTTTGCTGACGCAACCCCCACTGGTTGGGGCATTGCCA
CCACCTGTCAGCTCCTTTCCGGGACTTTCGCTTTCCCCCTCCCTATTGCCACGGCGGAACTCATCGCCGC
CTGCCTTGCCCGCTGCTGGACAGGGGCTCGGCTGTTGGGCACTGACAATTCCGTGGTGTTGTCGGGGAAA
TCATCGTCCTTTCCTTGGCTGCTCGCCTGTGTTGCCACCTGGATTCTGCGCGGGACGTCCTTCTGCTACG
TCCCTTCGGCCCTCAATCCAGCGGACCTTCCTTCCCGCGGCCTGCTGCCGGCTCTGCGGCCTCTTCCGCG
TCTTCGCCTTCGCCCTCAGACGAGTCGGATCTCCCTTTGGGCCGCCTCCCCGCATCGATACCGTCGACCT
CGAGACCTAGAAAAACATGGAGCAATCACAAGTAGCAATACAGCAGCTACCAATGCTGATTGTGCCTGGC
TAGAAGCACAAGAGGAGGAGGAGGTGGGTTTTCCAGTCACACCTCAGGTACCTTTAAGACCAATGACTTA
CAAGGCAGCTGTAGATCTTAGCCACTTTTTAAAAGAAAAGGGGGGACTGGAAGGGCTAATTCACTCCCAA
CGAAGACAAGATATCCTTGATCTGTGGATCTACCACACACAAGGCTACTTCCCTGATTGGCAGAACTACA
CACCAGGGCCAGGGATCAGATATCCACTGACCTTTGGATGGTGCTACAAGCTAGTACCAGTTGAGCAAGA
GAAGGTAGAAGAAGCCAATGAAGGAGAGAACACCCGCTTGTTACACCCTGTGAGCCTGCATGGGATGGAT
GACCCGGAGAGAGAAGTATTAGAGTGGAGGTTTGACAGCCGCCTAGCATTTCATCACATGGCCCGAGAGC
TGCATCCGGACTGTACTGGGTCTCTCTGGTTAGACCAGATCTGAGCCTGGGAGCTCTCTGGCTAACTAGG
GAACCCACTGCTTAAGCCTCAATAAAGCTTGCCTTGAGTGCTTCAAGTAGTGTGTGCCCGTCTGTTGTGT
GACTCTGGTAACTAGAGATCCCTCAGACCCTTTTAGTCAGTGTGGAAAATCTCTAGCAGGGCCCGTTTAA
ACCCGCTGATCAGCCTCGACTGTGCCTTCTAGTTGCCAGCCATCTGTTGTTTGCCCCTCCCCCGTGCCTT
CCTTGACCCTGGAAGGTGCCACTCCCACTGTCCTTTCCTAATAAAATGAGGAAATTGCATCGCATTGTCT
GAGTAGGTGTCATTCTATTCTGGGGGGTGGGGTGGGGCAGGACAGCAAGGGGGAGGATTGGGAAGACAAT
AGCAGGCATGCTGGGGATGCGGTGGGCTCTATGGCTTCTGAGGCGGAAAGAACCAGCTGGGGCTCTAGGG
GGTATCCCC
[124 nt withheld, positions 7780-7903]
C
[91 nt withheld, positions 7905-7995]
A
[49 nt withheld, positions 7997-8045]
CCTTTGACGTTGGAGTCCACGTTCTTT
[37 nt withheld, positions 8073-8109]
ACCCTATCTCGGTCTATTCTTTTGATTTATAAGGGATTTTGCCGATTTCGGCCTATTGGTTAAAAAATGA
GCTGATTTAACAAAAATTTAACGCGAATTAATTCTGTGGAATGTGTGTCAGTTAGGGTGTGGAAAGTCCC
CAGGCTCCCCAGCAGGCAGAAGTATGCAAAGCATGCATCTCAATTAGTCAGCAACCAGGTGTGGAAAGTC
CCCAGGCTCCCCAGCAGGCAGAAGTATGCAAAGCATGCATCTCAATTAGTCAGCAACCATAGTCCCGCCC
CTAACTCCGCCCATCCCGCCCCTAACTCCGCCCAGTTCCGCCCATTCTCCGCCCCATGGCTGACTAATTT
TTTTTATTTATGCAGAGGCCGAGGCCGCCTCTGCCTCTGAGCTATTCCAGAAGTAGTGAGGAGGCTTTTT
TGGAGGCCTAGGCTTTTGCAAAAAGCTCCCGGGAGCTTGTATATCCATTTTCGGATCTGATCAGCACGTG
TTGACAATTAATCATCGGCATAGTATATCGGCATAGTATAATACGACAAGGTGAGGAACTAAACCATGGC
CAAGTTGACCAGTGCCGTTCCGGTGCTCACCGCGCGCGACGTCGCCGGAGCGGTCGAGTTCTGGACCGAC
CGGCTCGGGTTCTCCCGGGACTTCGTGGAGGACGACTTCGCCGGTGTGGTCCGGGACGACGTGACCCTGT
TCATCAGCGCGGTCCAGGACCAGGTGGTGCCGGACAACACCCTGGCCTGGGTGTGGGTGCGCGGCCTGGA
CGAGCTGTACGCCGAGTGGTCGGAGGTCGTGTCCACGAACTTCCGGGACGCCTCCGGGCCGGCCATGACC
GAGATCGGCGAGCAGCCGTGGGGGCGGGAGTTCGCCCTGCGCGACCCGGCCGGCAACTGCGTGCACTTCG
TGGCCGAGGAGCAGGACTGACACGTGCTACGAGATTTCGATTCCACCGCCGCCTTCTATGAAAGGTTGGG
CTTCGGAATCGTTTTCCGGGACGCCGGCTGGATGATCCTCCAGCGCGGGGATCTCATGCTGGAGTTCTTC
GCCCACCCCAACTTGTTTATTGCAGCTTATAATGGTTACAAATAAAGCAATAGCATCACAAATTTCACAA
ATAAAGCATTTTTTTCACTGCATTCTAGTTGTGGTTTGTCCAAACTCATCAATGTATCTTATCATGTCTG
TATACCGTCGACCTCTAGCTAGAGCTTGGCGTAATCATGGTCATAGCTGTTTCCTGTGTGAAATTGTTAT
CCGCTCACAATTCCACACAACATACGAGCCGGAAGCATAAAGTGTAAAGCCTGGGGTGCCTAATGAGTGA
GCTAACTCACATTAATTGCGTTGCGCTCACTGCCCGCTTTCCAGTCGGGAAACCTGTCGTGCCAGCTGCA
TTAATGAATCGGCCAACGCGCGGGGAGAGGCGGTTTGCGTATTGGGCGCTCTTCCGCTTCCTCGCTCACT
GACTCGCTGCGCTCGGTCGTTCGGCTGCGGCGAGCGGTATCAGCTCACTCAAAGGCGGTAATACGGTTAT
CCACAGAATCAGGGGATAACGCAGGAAAGAACATGTGAGCAAAAGGCCAGCAAAAGGCCAGGAACCGTAA
AAAGGCCGCGTTGCTGGCGTTTTTCCATAGGCTCCGCCCCCCTGACGAGCATCACAAAAATCGACGCTCA
AGTCAGAGGTGGCGAAACCCGACAGGACTATAAAGATACCAGGCGTTTCCCCCTGGAAGCTCCCTCGTGC
GCTCTCCTGTTCCGACCCTGCCGCTTACCGGATACCTGTCCGCCTTTCTCCCTTCGGGAAGCGTGGCGCT
TTCTCATAGCTCACGCTGTAGGTATCTCAGTTCGGTGTAGGTCGTTCGCTCCAAGCTGGGCTGTGTGCAC
GAACCCCCCGTTCAGCCCGACCGCTGCGCCTTATCCGGTAACTATCGTCTTGAGTCCAACCCGGTAAGAC
ACGACTTATCGCCACTGGCAGCAGCCACTGGTAACAGGATTAGCAGAGCGAGGTATGTAGGCGGTGCTAC
AGAGTTCTTGAAGTGGTGGCCTAACTACGGCTACACTAGAAGAACAGTATTTGGTATCTGCGCTCTGCTG
AAGCCAGTTACCTTCGGAAAAAGAGTTGGTAGCTCTTGATCCGGCAAACAAACCACCGCTGGTAGCGGTG
GTTTTTTTGTTTGCAAGCAGCAGATTACGCGCAGAAAAAAAGGATCTCAAGAAGATCCTTTGATCTTTTC
TACGGGGTCTGACGCTCAGTGGAACGAAAACTCACGTTAAGGGATTTTGGTCATGAGATTATCAAAAAGG
ATCTTCACCTAGATCCTTTTAAATTAAAAATGAAGTTTTAAATCAATCTAAAGTATATATGAGTAAACTT
GGTCTGACAGTTACCAATGCTTAATCAGTGAGGCACCTATCTCAGCGATCTGTCTATTTCGTTCATCCAT
AGTTGCCTGACTCCCCGTCGTGTAGATAACTACGATACGGGAGGGCTTACCATCTGGCCCCAGTGCTGCA
ATGATACCGCGAGACCCACGCTCACCGGCTCCAGATTTATCAGCAATAAACCAGCCAGCCGGAAGGGCCG
AGCGCAGAAGTGGTCCTGCAACTTTATCCGCCTCCATCCAGTCTATTAATTGTTGCCGGGAAGCTAGAGT
AAGTAGTTCGCCAGTTAATAGTTTGCGCAACGTTGTTGCCATTGCTACAGGCATCGTGGTGTCACGCTCG
TCGTTTGGTATGGCTTCATTCAGCTCCGGTTCCCAACGATCAAGGCGAGTTACATGATCCCCCATGTTGT
GCAAAAAAGCGGTTAGCTCCTTCGGTCCTCCGATCGTTGTCAGAAGTAAGTTGGCCGCAGTGTTATCACT
CATGGTTATGGCAGCACTGCATAATTCTCTTACTGTCATGCCATCCGTAAGATGCTTTTCTGTGACTGGT
GAGTACTCAACCAAGTCATTCTGAGAATAGTGTATGCGGCGACCGAGTTGCTCTTGCCCGGCGTCAATAC
GGGATAATACCGCGCCACATAGCAGAACTTTAAAAGTGCTCATCATTGGAAAACGTTCTTCGGGGCGAAA
ACTCTCAAGGATCTTACCGCTGTTGAGATCCAGTTCGATGTAACCCACTCGTGCACCCAACTGATCTTCA
GCATCTTTTACTTTCACCAGCGTTTCTGGGTGAGCAAAAACAGGAAGGCAAAATGCCGCAAAAAAGGGAA
TAAGGGCGACACGGAAATGTTGAATACTCATACTCTTCCTTTTTCAATATTATTGAAGCATTTATCAGGG
TTATTGTCTCATGAGCGGATACATATTTGAATGTATTTAGAAAAATAAACAAATAGGGGTTCCGCGCACA
TTTCCCCGAAAAGTGCCACCTGAC
Features (pLannotate 1.2.2; 39 found; start..end, strand, type, name):
     31..83      -  misc_feature   bom (fragment): basis of mobility region from pBR322
    238..617     +  enhancer       CMV enhancer: human cytomegalovirus immediate early enhancer
    618..817     +  promoter       CMV promoter: human cytomegalovirus (CMV) immediate early promoter
    835..1015    +  LTR            5' LTR (truncated): truncated 5' long terminal repeat (LTR) from HIV-1
   1062..1187    +  misc_feature   HIV-1 Ψ: packaging signal of human immunodeficiency virus type 1
   1171..1534    +  CDS            HIV-1 gag (fragment): gag protein from human immunodeficiency virus 1; gag
   1680..1913    +  misc_feature   RRE: The Rev response element (RRE) of HIV-1 allows for Rev-dependent mRNA export from the nucleus to the cytoplasm.
   2290..2390    +  CDS            Rev (fragment): human immunodeficiency virus 1 (HIV-1) Rev protein; rev; enhances nuclear export of unspliced and incompletely spliced viral mRNAs
   2440..2557    +  misc_feature   cPPT/CTS: central polypurine tract and central termination sequence of HIV-1
   2602..2635    +  protein_bind   loxP: Cre-mediated recombination occurs in the 8-bp core sequence (GCATACAT). Cre recombinase
   2640..2953    +  promoter       U6 promoter: RNA polymerase III promoter for mouse U6 snRNA (Das et al., 1988)
   2976..3051    +  misc_RNA       gRNA scaffold: guide RNA scaffold for the Streptococcus pyogenes CRISPR/Cas9 system
   3081..3156    -  misc_RNA       gRNA scaffold: guide RNA scaffold for the Streptococcus pyogenes CRISPR/Cas9 system
   3186..3426    -  promoter       U6 promoter: RNA polymerase III promoter for human U6 snRNA
   3456..3670    +  promoter       H1 promoter: human H1 RNA promoter
   3700..3775    +  misc_RNA       gRNA scaffold: guide RNA scaffold for the Streptococcus pyogenes CRISPR/Cas9 system
   3805..3880    -  misc_RNA       gRNA scaffold: guide RNA scaffold for the Streptococcus pyogenes CRISPR/Cas9 system
   4177..5388    +  promoter       UbC promoter: human ubiquitin C promoter
   5399..5432    -  misc_feature   MCS (fragment): pUC18/19 multiple cloning site
   5441..6160    +  CDS            EBFP2: enhanced blue variant of GFP (Ai et al., 2007) mammalian codon-optimized
   6161..6185    +  misc_feature   MCS (fragment): pBluescript multiple cloning site
   6185..6773    +  misc_feature   WPRE: woodchuck hepatitis virus posttranscriptional regulatory element
   6710..7291    +  CDS            nef (fragment): NEF_HV1H2 - Experimental evidence at protein level: Swiss-Prot protein existence level 1. Extracellular Nef protein targets CD4(+) T-lymphocytes for apoptosis by interacting with CXCR4 surface receptors. From Human immunodeficiency virus type 1 group M subtype B (isolate HXB2) (HIV-1).
   7298..7478    +  LTR            5' LTR (truncated): truncated 5' long terminal repeat (LTR) from HIV-1
   7510..7734    +  polyA_signal   bGH poly(A) signal: bovine growth hormone polyadenylation signal
   7738..7759    +  promoter       SV40 promoter (fragment): SV40 enhancer and early promoter
   7780..8208    +  rep_origin     f1 ori (sequence partly withheld): f1 bacteriophage origin of replication; arrow indicates direction of (+) strand synthesis
   8222..8551    +  promoter       SV40 promoter: SV40 enhancer and early promoter
   8599..8646    +  promoter       EM7 promoter: synthetic bacterial promoter&nbsp
   8665..9039    +  CDS            BleoR: antibiotic-binding protein; Sh ble from Streptoalloteichus hindustanus; confers resistance to bleomycin, phleomycin, and Zeocin™
   9049..9174    +  CDS            ble (fragment): BLE_KLEPN - Experimental evidence at protein level: Swiss-Prot protein existence level 1. Binding protein with a strong affinity to the bleomycin family of antibiotics. Binds to CL990; an antimitotic-antibiotic compound. From Klebsiella pneumoniae.
   9169..9290    +  polyA_signal   SV40 poly(A) signal: SV40 polyadenylation signal
   9361..9383    -  protein_bind   lac operator (fragment): The lac repressor binds to the lac operator to inhibit transcription in E. coli. This inhibition can be relieved by adding lactose or isopropyl-β-D-thiogalactopyranoside (IPTG). lac repressor encoded by lacI
   9387..9417    -  promoter       lac promoter: promoter for the E. coli lac operon
   9432..9453    -  protein_bind   CAP binding site: CAP binding activates transcription in the presence of cAMP. E. coli catabolite activator protein
   9466..9558    -  CDS            lacI (fragment): lac repressor; lacI; The lac repressor binds to the lac operator to inhibit transcription in E. coli. This inhibition can be relieved by adding lactose or isopropyl-β-D-thiogalactopyranoside (IPTG).
   9741..10329   -  rep_origin     ori: high-copy-number ColE1/pMB1/pBR322/pUC origin of replication
  10500..11360   -  CDS            AmpR: β-lactamase; bla; confers resistance to ampicillin, carbenicillin, and related antibiotics
  11361..11465   -  promoter       AmpR promoter: bla
