[The description below was written by a language model from this plasmid's Addgene catalogue record and pLannotate feature annotations shown in this document.]
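Description:
pLV-GG-hUbC-EBPF2-gRNA-MFAP2 is an 11.5 kb HIV-1-based lentiviral transfer plasmid that delivers four guide RNAs against human MFAP2 together with a blue fluorescent reporter. It was adapted from a Golden Gate-style multiplex gRNA vector (pLV GG hUbC-dsRED) by swapping the reporter for EBFP2 and then inserting the MFAP2-targeting guides. In bacteria it is maintained through a high-copy ColE1/pUC origin with ampicillin resistance. An f1 origin is also present, along with an SV40/EM7-driven bleomycin/Zeocin resistance cassette that lies outside the LTRs and so is not part of the packaged genome.

The viral genome is transcribed from a CMV enhancer/promoter fused to a truncated 5' LTR, followed by the Ψ packaging signal, a gag fragment, the RRE for Rev-dependent export and the cPPT/CTS. After a single annotated loxP site comes the guide array: four S. pyogenes Cas9 gRNA scaffolds in alternating orientations. Three are paired with annotated Pol III promoters (mouse U6, human U6 and human H1). No promoter was annotated for the fourth scaffold, so the feature table leaves its driver unidentified. Using different promoters for each guide reduces repeated sequence within the array. Downstream, the human ubiquitin C promoter drives mammalian codon-optimized EBFP2, followed by WPRE to enhance transcript expression, the 3' LTR region and a bGH polyadenylation signal.

No Cas9 is encoded, so the vector must be used in cells that supply a Cas9 or dCas9 effector separately. EBFP2 is the only marker for identifying or sorting transduced cells. The associated publication applies CRISPR interference to COPD GWAS candidate genes in iPSC-derived alveolar epithelial cells, which suggests this construct was used for knockdown of MFAP2.
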