Addgene plasmid #185555: pLV-GG-hUbC-EBPF2-gRNA-MFAP2
Purpose: Lentiviral backbone with EBFP2 reporter and gRNA targeting MFAP2
Depositing lab: Andrew Wilson. Depositing organization: Boston University Medical Campus. Publication: CRISPR interference interrogation of COPD GWAS genes reveals the functional significance of desmoplakin in iPSC-derived alveolar epithelial cells. Werder RB, Liu T, Abo KM, Lindstrom-Vautrin J, Villacorta-Martin C, Huang J, Hinds A, Boyer N, Bullitt E, Liesa M, Silverman EK, Kotton DN, Cho MH, Zhou X, Wilson AA. Sci Adv. 2022 Jul 15;8(28):eabo6566. doi: 10.1126/sciadv.abo6566. Epub 2022 Jul 13. PubMed 35857525.
Backbone
  Vector backbone: pLV
  Backbone size w/o insert (bp): 10451
  Total vector size (bp): 11493
  Vector type: Mammalian Expression, Lentiviral, CRISPR
  Selectable markers: EBFP2
Growth in bacteria
  Bacterial resistance: Ampicillin, 100 μg/mL
  Growth temperature: 37°C
  Growth strain: NEB Stable
  Copy number: High Copy
Gene/Insert
  Gene/Insert name: MFAP2 gRNAs
  gRNA/shRNA sequence: ACTTACCAGGCAGGAATAGC; GGGGGTAGCTCCTCTTATGT; CTGAGGAGTAGGGTTAGTAG; TTGTCACGACTTATGACCAG
  Species: H. sapiens (human)
  Cloning method: Unknown
  Sequencing primers: 5′ CAGCACAAAAGGAAACTCACC; GAGGGCCTATTTCCCATGATT; TCGCTATGTGTTCTGGGAAA; cctgctgaagctctagtac
Resource information
  A portion of this plasmid was derived from a plasmid made by: This plasmid was adapted from pLV GG hUbC-dsRED from Charles Gersbach lab. We modified the plasmid to express an EBFP2 reporter (pLV GG hUbC-EBFP2). We then cloned in MFAP2-targeting gRNA
Terms and licenses: Academic/Nonprofit Terms; Industry Terms: Not Available to Industry
How to cite: pLV-GG-hUbC-EBPF2-gRNA-MFAP2 was a gift from Andrew Wilson (Addgene plasmid # 185555 ; http://n2t.net/addgene:185555 ; RRID:Addgene_185555)
